>Addgene plasmid #119289 | pcDNA3.1/CIP2A(1-905) R522D V5 His | addgene full sequence | sequence record 232192 | Addgene NGS Result
GACATTGATTATTGACTAGTTATTAATAGTAATCAATTACGGGGTCATTAGTTCATAGCCCATATATGGA
GTTCCGCGTTACATAACTTACGGTAAATGGCCCGCCTGGCTGACCGCCCAACGACCCCCGCCCATTGACG
TCAATAATGACGTATGTTCCCATAGTAACGCCAATAGGGACTTTCCATTGACGTCAATGGGTGGAGTATT
TACGGTAAACTGCCCACTTGGCAGTACATCAAGTGTATCATATGCCAAGTACGCCCCCTATTGACGTCAA
TGACGGTAAATGGCCCGCCTGGCATTATGCCCAGTACATGACCTTATGGGACTTTCCTACTTGGCAGTAC
ATCTACGTATTAGTCATCGCTATTACCATGGTGATGCGGTTTTGGCAGTACATCAATGGGCGTGGATAGC
GGTTTGACTCACGGGGATTTCCAAGTCTCCACCCCATTGACGTCAATGGGAGTTTGTTTTGGCACCAAAA
TCAACGGGACTTTCCAAAATGTCGTAACAACTCCGCCCCATTGACGCAAATGGGCGGTAGGCGTGTACGG
TGGGAGGTCTATATAAGCAGAGCTCTCTGGCTAACTAGAGAACCCACTGCTTACTGGCTTATCGAAATTA
ATACGACTCACTATAGGGAGACCCAAGCTGGCTAGTTAAGCTTGGTACCGAGCTCGGATCCACTAGTCCA
GTGTGGTGGAATTGCCCTTGAATTCACCATGGACTCCACTGCCTGCTTGAAGTCCTTGCTCCTGACTGTC
AGTCAGTACAAAGCCGTGAAGTCAGAGGCGAACGCCACTCAGCTTTTGCGGCACTTGGAGGTAATTTCTG
GACAGAAACTCACACGACTATTTACATCAAATCAGATATTAACAAGTGAATGCTTGAGTTGCCTTGTAGA
GCTACTTGAAGACCCCAACATAAGTGCTTCACTGATCTTAAGTATTATCGGTTTGCTGTCTCAACTAGCA
GTAGACATTGAAACCAGAGATTGTCTTCAGAATACATATAATCTGAATAGTGTGCTGGCGGGAGTGGTTT
GTCGGAGCAGCCACACTGATTCGGTGTTTTTGCAGTGCATTCAACTTCTACAGAAGTTAACATATAATGT
CAAAATTTTCTATTCTGGTGCCAATATAGATGAATTAATTACGTTCCTGATAGATCACATTCAATCTTCT
GAAGATGAGTTAAAAATGCCTTGTCTAGGATTATTGGCAAATCTTTGTCGGCACAATCTTTCTGTTCAAA
CGCACATAAAGACATTGAGTAATGTGAAATCTTTTTATCGAACTCTTATCACCTTGTTGGCCCATAGTAG
TTTAACTGTGGTTGTGTTTGCACTTTCAATATTATCCAGTTTGACATTAAATGAAGAGGTGGGGGAAAAG
CTATTCCATGCTCGAAACATTCATCAGACTTTTCAACTAATATTTAATATTCTCATAAACGGTGATGGCA
CTCTAACTAGAAAGTATTCAGTTGACCTACTGATGGATCTCCTTAAGAATCCTAAAATTGCTGATTATCT
CACCAGATATGAGCACTTTTCTTCATGTCTTCACCAAGTATTAGGTCTTCTTAATGGAAAGGATCCTGAT
TCCTCTTCAAAGGTTTTAGAATTACTTCTTGCCTTCTGTTCAGTGACTCAGCTGCGCCATATGCTCACTC
AGATGATGTTTGAACAGTCTCCACCTGGCAGCGCCACTCTGGGAAGCCATACTAAATGTTTAGAACCTAC
TGTGGCTCTACTGCGCTGGTTAAGCCAACCTTTGGACGGATCAGAAAACTGTTCTGTTTTAGCATTGGAG
TTGTTCAAGGAAATATTTGAGGATGTCATAGATGCTGCTAACTGTTCCTCGGCTGATCGTTTTGTGACCC
TTCTGCTGCCTACAATCCTTGATCAACTTCAGTTCACAGAACAAAATCTAGATGAGGCTTTAACAAGAAA
AAAATGTGAAAGGATTGCCAAGGCCATTGAAGTTTTGTTAACTCTCTGTGGAGATGATACACTAAAAATG
CATATTGCAAAAATCTTGACAACTGTCAAGTGTACCACTCTTATAGAACAACAATTTACATATGGCAAGA
TTGACCTGGGATTTGGAACAAAGGTTGCAGATTCTGAATTATGCAAACTTGCTGCTGATGTAATTTTGAA
AACTCTTGATTTGATTAACAAACTTAAACCATTGGTTCCTGGTATGGAAGTAAGCTTCTACAAAATACTT
CAGGACCCACGTTTGATTACTCCTTTGGCTTTTGCTTTAACGTCAGATAATGATGAACAAGTACAGTCTG
GACTGAGAATATTATTGGAGGCTGCTCCACTGCCAGATTTTCCTGCTTTAGTACTTGGAGAAAGTATAGC
AGCAAACAATGCCTATAGACAACAGGAAACAGAACATATACCCAGAAAAATGCCCTGGCAATCATCAAAT
CACAGTTTTCCAACATCAATAAAGTGTTTAACTCCTCATTTGAAAGATGGTGTTCCTGGATTGAATATTG
AAGAATTAATAGAGAAACTTCAGTCTGGAATGGTGGTAAAGGATCAGATTTGTGATGTGAGAATATCTGA
CATAATGGATGTATATGAAATGAAACTATCCACATTAGCTTCCAAAGAAAGCAGGCTACAAGATCTTTTG
GAAACAAAAGCTCTAGCCCTTGCACAGGCTGATAGACTGATTGCTCAGCATCGCTGTCAAAGAACTCAAG
CTGAAACAGAGGCACGGACACTTGCTAGTATGTTGAGAGAAGTTGAGAGAAAAAATGAAGAGCTTAGTGT
GTTGCTGAAGGCGCAGCAAGTTGAATCAGAAAGAGCGCAGAGTGATATTGAGCATCTCTTTCAACATAAT
AGGAAGTTAGAGTCTGTGGCTGAAGAACATGAAATACTGACAAAATCCTACATGGAACTTCTTCAGAGAA
ATGAAAGTACTGAAAAGAAGAATAAAGATTTACAGATCACATGTGATTCTCTGAATAAACAAATTGAGAC
AGTGAAAAAGTTGAATGAGTCACTCAAGGAACAAAATGAAAAAAGTATTGCCCAATTAATAGAGAAAGAA
GAACAGAGAAAAGAAGTACAGAATCAGCTAGTAGACAGAGAACATAAGCTAGCAAATTTGCATCAAAAAA
CAAAAGTACAAGAAGAAAAGATTAAAACCTTACAAAAGGAAAGGGAAGATAAGGAAGAAACCATTGATAT
CCTTAGAAAAGAATTAAGCAGAACAGAACAGATAAGAAAAGAGTTGAGCATTAAGGCTTCCTCCCTAGAG
GTTCAAAAGGCACAATTAGAAGGTCGTTTGGAAGAGAAAGAGTCCTTGGTGAAACTTCAGCAAGAGGAAT
TGAACAAACACTCCCACATGATAGCAATGATCCACAGTTTAAGTGGTGGAAAAATAAATCCAGAAACTGT
GAATCTCAGTATAGGTACCAAGGGCAATTCTGCAGATATCCAGCACAGTGGCGGCCGCTCGAGTCTAGAG
GGCCCGCGGTTCGAAGGTAAGCCTATCCCTAACCCTCTCCTCGGTCTCGATTCTACGCGTACCGGTCATC
ATCACCATCACCATTGAGTTTAAACCCGCTGATCAGCCTCGACTGTGCCTTCTAGTTGCCAGCCATCTGT
TGTTTGCCCCTCCCCCGTGCCTTCCTTGACCCTGGAAGGTGCCACTCCCACTGTCCTTTCCTAATAAAAT
GAGGAAATTGCATCGCATTGTCTGAGTAGGTGTCATTCTATTCTGGGGGGTGGGGTGGGGCAGGACAGCA
AGGGGGAGGATTGGGAAGACAATAGCAGGCATGCTGGGGATGCGGTGGGCTCTATGGCTTCTGAGGCGGA
AAGAACCAGCTGGGGCTCTAGGGGGTATCCCC
[124 nt withheld, positions 3883-4006]
C
[91 nt withheld, positions 4008-4098]
A
[49 nt withheld, positions 4100-4148]
CCTTTGACGTTGGAGTCCACGTTCTTT
[37 nt withheld, positions 4176-4212]
ACCCTATCTCGGTCTATTCTTTTGATTTATAAGGGATTTTGCCGATTTCGGCCTATTGGTTAAAAAATGA
GCTGATTTAACAAAAATTTAACGCGAATTAATTCTGTGGAATGTGTGTCAGTTAGGGTGTGGAAAGTCCC
CAGGCTCCCCAGCAGGCAGAAGTATGCAAAGCATGCATCTCAATTAGTCAGCAACCAGGTGTGGAAAGTC
CCCAGGCTCCCCAGCAGGCAGAAGTATGCAAAGCATGCATCTCAATTAGTCAGCAACCATAGTCCCGCCC
CTAACTCCGCCCATCCCGCCCCTAACTCCGCCCAGTTCCGCCCATTCTCCGCCCCATGGCTGACTAATTT
TTTTTATTTATGCAGAGGCCGAGGCCGCCTCTGCCTCTGAGCTATTCCAGAAGTAGTGAGGAGGCTTTTT
TGGAGGCCTAGGCTTTTGCAAAAAGCTCCCGGGAGCTTGTATATCCATTTTCGGATCTGATCAAGAGACA
GGATGAGGATCGTTTCGCATGATTGAACAAGATGGATTGCACGCAGGTTCTCCGGCCGCTTGGGTGGAGA
GGCTATTCGGCTATGACTGGGCACAACAGACAATCGGCTGCTCTGATGCCGCCGTGTTCCGGCTGTCAGC
GCAGGGGCGCCCGGTTCTTTTTGTCAAGACCGACCTGTCCGGTGCCCTGAATGAACTGCAGGACGAGGCA
GCGCGGCTATCGTGGCTGGCCACGACGGGCGTTCCTTGCGCAGCTGTGCTCGACGTTGTCACTGAAGCGG
GAAGGGACTGGCTGCTATTGGGCGAAGTGCCGGGGCAGGATCTCCTGTCATCTCACCTTGCTCCTGCCGA
GAAAGTATCCATCATGGCTGATGCAATGCGGCGGCTGCATACGCTTGATCCGGCTACCTGCCCATTCGAC
CACCAAGCGAAACATCGCATCGAGCGAGCACGTACTCGGATGGAAGCCGGTCTTGTCGATCAGGATGATC
TGGACGAAGAGCATCAGGGGCTCGCGCCAGCCGAACTGTTCGCCAGGCTCAAGGCGCGCATGCCCGACGG
CGAGGATCTCGTCGTGACCCATGGCGATGCCTGCTTGCCGAATATCATGGTGGAAAATGGCCGCTTTTCT
GGATTCATCGACTGTGGCCGGCTGGGTGTGGCGGACCGCTATCAGGACATAGCGTTGGCTACCCGTGATA
TTGCTGAAGAGCTTGGCGGCGAATGGGCTGACCGCTTCCTCGTGCTTTACGGTATCGCCGCTCCCGATTC
GCAGCGCATCGCCTTCTATCGCCTTCTTGACGAGTTCTTCTGAGCGGGACTCTGGGGTTCGCGAAATGAC
CGACCAAGCGACGCCCAACCTGCCATCACGAGATTTCGATTCCACCGCCGCCTTCTATGAAAGGTTGGGC
TTCGGAATCGTTTTCCGGGACGCCGGCTGGATGATCCTCCAGCGCGGGGATCTCATGCTGGAGTTCTTCG
CCCACCCCAACTTGTTTATTGCAGCTTATAATGGTTACAAATAAAGCAATAGCATCACAAATTTCACAAA
TAAAGCATTTTTTTCACTGCATTCTAGTTGTGGTTTGTCCAAACTCATCAATGTATCTTATCATGTCTGT
ATACCGTCGACCTCTAGCTAGAGCTTGGCGTAATCATGGTCATAGCTGTTTCCTGTGTGAAATTGTTATC
CGCTCACAATTCCACACAACATACGAGCCGGAAGCATAAAGTGTAAAGCCTGGGGTGCCTAATGAGTGAG
CTAACTCACATTAATTGCGTTGCGCTCACTGCCCGCTTTCCAGTCGGGAAACCTGTCGTGCCAGCTGCAT
TAATGAATCGGCCAACGCGCGGGGAGAGGCGGTTTGCGTATTGGGCGCTCTTCCGCTTCCTCGCTCACTG
ACTCGCTGCGCTCGGTCGTTCGGCTGCGGCGAGCGGTATCAGCTCACTCAAAGGCGGTAATACGGTTATC
CACAGAATCAGGGGATAACGCAGGAAAGAACATGTGAGCAAAAGGCCAGCAAAAGGCCAGGAACCGTAAA
AAGGCCGCGTTGCTGGCGTTTTTCCATAGGCTCCGCCCCCCTGACGAGCATCACAAAAATCGACGCTCAA
GTCAGAGGTGGCGAAACCCGACAGGACTATAAAGATACCAGGCGTTTCCCCCTGGAAGCTCCCTCGTGCG
CTCTCCTGTTCCGACCCTGCCGCTTACCGGATACCTGTCCGCCTTTCTCCCTTCGGGAAGCGTGGCGCTT
TCTCATAGCTCACGCTGTAGGTATCTCAGTTCGGTGTAGGTCGTTCGCTCCAAGCTGGGCTGTGTGCACG
AACCCCCCGTTCAGCCCGACCGCTGCGCCTTATCCGGTAACTATCGTCTTGAGTCCAACCCGGTAAGACA
CGACTTATCGCCACTGGCAGCAGCCACTGGTAACAGGATTAGCAGAGCGAGGTATGTAGGCGGTGCTACA
GAGTTCTTGAAGTGGTGGCCTAACTACGGCTACACTAGAAGAACAGTATTTGGTATCTGCGCTCTGCTGA
AGCCAGTTACCTTCGGAAAAAGAGTTGGTAGCTCTTGATCCGGCAAACAAACCACCGCTGGTAGCGGTGG
TTTTTTTGTTTGCAAGCAGCAGATTACGCGCAGAAAAAAAGGATCTCAAGAAGATCCTTTGATCTTTTCT
ACGGGGTCTGACGCTCAGTGGAACGAAAACTCACGTTAAGGGATTTTGGTCATGAGATTATCAAAAAGGA
TCTTCACCTAGATCCTTTTAAATTAAAAATGAAGTTTTAAATCAATCTAAAGTATATATGAGTAAACTTG
GTCTGACAGTTACCAATGCTTAATCAGTGAGGCACCTATCTCAGCGATCTGTCTATTTCGTTCATCCATA
GTTGCCTGACTCCCCGTCGTGTAGATAACTACGATACGGGAGGGCTTACCATCTGGCCCCAGTGCTGCAA
TGATACCGCGAGACCCACGCTCACCGGCTCCAGATTTATCAGCAATAAACCAGCCAGCCGGAAGGGCCGA
GCGCAGAAGTGGTCCTGCAACTTTATCCGCCTCCATCCAGTCTATTAATTGTTGCCGGGAAGCTAGAGTA
AGTAGTTCGCCAGTTAATAGTTTGCGCAACGTTGTTGCCATTGCTACAGGCATCGTGGTGTCACGCTCGT
CGTTTGGTATGGCTTCATTCAGCTCCGGTTCCCAACGATCAAGGCGAGTTACATGATCCCCCATGTTGTG
CAAAAAAGCGGTTAGCTCCTTCGGTCCTCCGATCGTTGTCAGAAGTAAGTTGGCCGCAGTGTTATCACTC
ATGGTTATGGCAGCACTGCATAATTCTCTTACTGTCATGCCATCCGTAAGATGCTTTTCTGTGACTGGTG
AGTACTCAACCAAGTCATTCTGAGAATAGTGTATGCGGCGACCGAGTTGCTCTTGCCCGGCGTCAATACG
GGATAATACCGCGCCACATAGCAGAACTTTAAAAGTGCTCATCATTGGAAAACGTTCTTCGGGGCGAAAA
CTCTCAAGGATCTTACCGCTGTTGAGATCCAGTTCGATGTAACCCACTCGTGCACCCAACTGATCTTCAG
CATCTTTTACTTTCACCAGCGTTTCTGGGTGAGCAAAAACAGGAAGGCAAAATGCCGCAAAAAAGGGAAT
AAGGGCGACACGGAAATGTTGAATACTCATACTCTTCCTTTTTCAATATTATTGAAGCATTTATCAGGGT
TATTGTCTCATGAGCGGATACATATTTGAATGTATTTAGAAAAATAAACAAATAGGGGTTCCGCGCACAT
TTCCCCGAAAAGTGCCACCTGACGTCGACGGATCGGGAGATCTCCCGATCCCCTATGGTGCACTCTCAGT
ACAATCTGCTCTGATGCCGCATAGTTAAGCCAGTATCTGCTCCCTGCTTGTGTGTTGGAGGTCGCTGAGT
AGTGCGCGAGCAAAATTTAAGCTACAACAAGGCAAGGCTTGACCGACAATTGCATGAAGAATCTGCTTAG
GGTTAGGCGTTTTGCGCTGCTTCGCGATGTACGGGCCAGATATACGCGTT
Features (pLannotate 1.2.2; 21 found; start..end, strand, type, name):
      1..380     +  enhancer       CMV enhancer: human cytomegalovirus immediate early enhancer
    381..584     +  promoter       CMV promoter: human cytomegalovirus (CMV) immediate early promoter
    580..613     +  LTR            5' LTR (truncated) (fragment): truncated 5' long terminal repeat (LTR) from HIV-1
    629..647     +  promoter       T7 promoter: promoter for bacteriophage T7 RNA polymerase
    729..3443    +  CDS            CIP2A: CIP2A_HUMAN - Also known as KIAA1524. Experimental evidence at protein level: Swiss-Prot protein existence level 1. Oncoprotein that inhibits PP2A and stabilizes MYC in human malignancies. Promotes anchorage-independent cell growth and tumor formation. From Homo sapiens (Human).
   3516..3557    +  CDS            V5 tag: epitope tag from simian virus 5
   3613..3837    +  polyA_signal   bGH poly(A) signal: bovine growth hormone polyadenylation signal
   3841..3862    +  promoter       SV40 promoter (fragment): SV40 enhancer and early promoter
   3883..4311    +  rep_origin     f1 ori (sequence partly withheld): f1 bacteriophage origin of replication; arrow indicates direction of (+) strand synthesis
   4325..4654    +  promoter       SV40 promoter: SV40 enhancer and early promoter
   4721..5512    +  CDS            neo: KKA2_KLEPN - Also known as kan, nptII. Experimental evidence at protein level: Swiss-Prot protein existence level 1. Resistance to kanamycin, neomycin, paromomycin, ribostamycin, butirosin and gentamicin B. From Klebsiella pneumoniae.
   5538..5696    +  CDS            ble (fragment): BLE_KLEPN - Experimental evidence at protein level: Swiss-Prot protein existence level 1. Binding protein with a strong affinity to the bleomycin family of antibiotics. Binds to CL990; an antimitotic-antibiotic compound. From Klebsiella pneumoniae.
   5691..5812    +  polyA_signal   SV40 poly(A) signal: SV40 polyadenylation signal
   5885..5901    -  protein_bind   lac operator: The lac repressor binds to the lac operator to inhibit transcription in E. coli. This inhibition can be relieved by adding lactose or isopropyl-β-D-thiogalactopyranoside (IPTG). lac repressor encoded by lacI
   5909..5939    -  promoter       lac promoter: promoter for the E. coli lac operon
   5954..5975    -  protein_bind   CAP binding site: CAP binding activates transcription in the presence of cAMP. E. coli catabolite activator protein
   5988..6080    -  CDS            lacI (fragment): lac repressor; lacI; The lac repressor binds to the lac operator to inhibit transcription in E. coli. This inhibition can be relieved by adding lactose or isopropyl-β-D-thiogalactopyranoside (IPTG).
   6263..6851    -  rep_origin     ori: high-copy-number ColE1/pMB1/pBR322/pUC origin of replication
   7022..7882    -  CDS            AmpR: β-lactamase; bla; confers resistance to ampicillin, carbenicillin, and related antibiotics
   7883..7987    -  promoter       AmpR promoter: bla
   8046..8098    -  misc_feature   bom (fragment): basis of mobility region from pBR322
