[The description below was written by a language model from this plasmid's Addgene catalogue record and pLannotate feature annotations shown in this document.]
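Description:
pcDNA3.1/CIP2A(1-905) R522D V5 His is a mammalian expression plasmid built on the pcDNA3.1 backbone for overexpressing a point mutant of the human oncoprotein CIP2A (gene KIAA1524). It is propagated in E. coli through a high-copy ColE1/pUC-type origin with ampicillin selection from the β-lactamase gene. An f1 origin is also present for single-stranded DNA production. For mammalian cells, an SV40 enhancer/early promoter drives a neomycin phosphotransferase cassette ending in an SV40 polyadenylation signal, a marker generally used for G418 selection of stable transfectants.

The payload is the full-length CIP2A coding sequence (residues 1-905), cloned between EcoRI and KpnI sites and followed by a C-terminal V5 epitope. The catalogue entry also lists a His tag, but the feature table annotates only the V5 portion. The catalogue names T7 as the promoter, whereas the annotated sequence shows the CMV immediate-early enhancer and promoter upstream of the insert. CMV is therefore the element that drives expression in mammalian cells, and the intervening T7 promoter allows in vitro transcription or serves as a priming site. Transcripts terminate at the bovine growth hormone polyadenylation signal. A few short annotated fragments (HIV-1 LTR, ble, lacI, bom) appear to be partial sequence matches within the backbone rather than functional parts.

The insert carries the R522D substitution, made by changing codon 522, which the depositor describes as producing a dimerisation-defective CIP2A. The construct is intended for overexpressing this V5-tagged mutant in cultured cells. According to the associated publication title, it comes from work on how CIP2A is stabilised through its interaction with PP2A/B56.
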