Addgene plasmid #119289: pcDNA3.1/CIP2A(1-905) R522D V5 His
Purpose: CIP2A R522D V5 overexpression, CIP2A dimer defective mutant
Depositing lab: Jukka Westermarck. Publication: Oncoprotein CIP2A is stabilized via interaction with tumor suppressor PP2A/B56. Wang J, Okkeri J, Pavic K, Wang Z, Kauko O, Halonen T, Sarek G, Ojala PM, Rao Z, Xu W, Westermarck J. EMBO Rep. 2017 Mar;18(3):437-450. doi: 10.15252/embr.201642788. Epub 2017 Feb 7. PubMed 28174209.
Backbone
  Vector backbone: pcDNA3.1
  Backbone size w/o insert (bp): 5523
  Vector type: Mammalian Expression
Growth in bacteria
  Bacterial resistance: Ampicillin, 100 μg/mL
  Growth temperature: 37°C
  Growth strain: DH5alpha
  Copy number: High Copy
Gene/Insert
  Gene/Insert name: KIAA1524
  Species: H. sapiens (human)
  Insert size (bp): 3000
  Mutation: R522D
  Entrez Gene: CIP2A (a.k.a. KIAA1524, NOCIVA, p90)
  Promoter: T7
  Tag / fusion protein: V5 His (C terminal on insert)
  Cloning method: Restriction Enzyme; 5′ cloning site EcoRI (unknown if destroyed); 3′ cloning site KpnI (unknown if destroyed)
  Sequencing primers: 5′ CMV; 3′ BGH
Terms and licenses: Academic/Nonprofit Terms; Industry Terms: Not Available to Industry
Depositor comments: 522 AGA-> GAT mutation
How to cite: pcDNA3.1/CIP2A(1-905) R522D V5 His was a gift from Jukka Westermarck (Addgene plasmid # 119289 ; http://n2t.net/addgene:119289 ; RRID:Addgene_119289)
