>Addgene plasmid #119289 | pcDNA3.1/CIP2A(1-905) R522D V5 His | depositor partial sequence | sequence record 225588 | CIP2A R522D (from amino acid 259 and covering R522D mutation)
TWTTTATATTCTCATAACGGTGATGGCACTCTAACTAGAAAGTATTCAGTTGACCTACTGATGGATCTCC
TTAAGAATCCTAAAATTGCTGATTATCTCACCAGATATGAGCACTTTTCTTCATGTCTTCACCAAGTATT
AGGTCTTCTTAATGGAAAGGATCCTGATTCCTCTTCAAAGGTTTTAGAATTACTTCTTGCCTTCTGTTCA
GTGACTCAGCTGCGCCATATGCTCACTCAGATGATGTTTGAACAGTCTCCACCTGGCAGCGCCACTCTGG
GAAGCCATACTAAATGTTTAGAACCTACTGTGGCTCTACTGCGCTGGTTAAGCCAACCTTTGGACGGATC
AGAAAACTGTTCTGTTTTAGCATTGGAGTTGTTCAAGGAAATATTTGAGGATGTCATAGATGCTGCTAAC
TGTTCCTCGGCTGATCGTTTTGTGACCCTTCTGCTGCCTACAATCCTTGATCAACTTCAGTTCACAGAAC
AAAATCTAGATGAGGCTTTAACAAGAAAAAAATGTGAAAGGATTGCCAAGGCCATTGAAGTTTTGTTAAC
TCTCTGTGGAGATGATACACTAAAAATGCATATTGCAAAAATCTTGACAACTGTCAAGTGTACCACTCTT
ATAGAACAACAATTTACATATGGCAAGATTGACCTGGGATTTGGAACAAAGGTTGCAGATTCTGAATTAT
GCAAACTTGCTGCTGATGTAATTTTGAAAACTCTTGATTTGATTAACAAACTTAAACCATTGGTTCCTGG
TATGGAAGTAAGCTTCTACAAAATACTTCAGGACCCACGTTTGATTACTCCTTTGGCTTTTGCTTTAACG
TCAGATAATGATGAACAAGTACAGTCTGGACTGAGAATATTATTGGAGGCTGCTCCACTGCCAGATTTTC
CTGCTTTAGTACTTGGAGAAAGTATAGCAGCAAACAATGCCTATAGACAACAGGAAACAGACATATACCC
AGAAAAATGCCCTGGCAATCATCAATCACAGTTTTCCAACATCAATAAAGTGTTAACTCCTCATTTGAAG
ATGGTGTTCCTGGATGATATTGAGATAATAGAGAAACTTCAGTCTGCATGTGTAAAGATCAGATTTGTGA
TGTGAGAAATATCTGAACATAATGGAATG
